Addgene plasmid #65613: pHis-zfCSF3b
Purpose: express soluble His-tagged zebrafish CSF3b/Gcsfb in E. coli
Depositing lab: Petr Bartunek. Depositing organization: Institute of Molecular Genetics of the Czech Academy of Sciences. Publication: The zebrafish granulocyte colony-stimulating factors (Gcsfs): 2 paralogous cytokines and their roles in hematopoietic development and maintenance. Stachura DL, Svoboda O, Campbell CA, Espin-Palazon R, Lau RP, Zon LI, Bartunek P, Traver D. Blood. 2013 Dec 5;122(24):3918-28. doi: 10.1182/blood-2012-12-475392. Epub 2013 Oct 15. PubMed 24128862.
Backbone
  Vector backbone: pETH2a
  Backbone size w/o insert (bp): 4500
  Total vector size (bp): 4979
  Vector type: Bacterial Expression
Growth in bacteria
  Bacterial resistance: Ampicillin, 100 μg/mL
  Growth temperature: 37°C
  Growth strain: DH5alpha
  Growth instructions: The depositing laboratory recommends strain BL21(DE3) for protein expression.
  Copy number: Unknown
Gene/Insert
  Gene/Insert name: Csf3b (alt name: Gcsf3b)
  Species: D. rerio (zebrafish)
  Insert size (bp): 471
  GenBank ID: NM_001143754
  Entrez Gene: csf3b (a.k.a. Gcs, Gcsf, csf3)
  Promoter: T7
  Tag / fusion protein: (His)6 (N terminal on backbone)
  Cloning method: Restriction Enzyme; 5′ cloning site BamHI (not destroyed); 3′ cloning site BamHI (not destroyed)
  Sequencing primers: 5′ T7
Terms and licenses: Academic/Nonprofit Terms; Industry Terms: Not Available to Industry
How to cite: pHis-zfCSF3b was a gift from Petr Bartunek (Addgene plasmid # 65613 ; http://n2t.net/addgene:65613 ; RRID:Addgene_65613)
