[The description below was written by a language model from this plasmid's Addgene catalogue record.]
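Description:
pHis-zfCSF3b is a bacterial expression plasmid built on the pETH2a backbone, designed to produce soluble, His-tagged zebrafish granulocyte colony-stimulating factor b (Csf3b, also called Gcsfb) in E. coli. The complete plasmid is about 5.0 kb, made up of a backbone of roughly 4.5 kb and a 471 bp insert. It is selected with ampicillin. The record lists the copy number as unknown and gives no details on the origin of replication, and no feature table is provided.

The insert is the Danio rerio csf3b coding sequence, cloned by restriction digestion into a BamHI site that is retained on both flanks. Because the same enzyme was used at both ends, the cloning was non-directional, so the insert orientation had to be confirmed. Expression is driven by a T7 promoter, and the backbone supplies an N-terminal hexahistidine tag fused in frame to the cytokine. T7 promoters require T7 RNA polymerase, which is why the plasmid is maintained in a standard cloning strain lacking the polymerase, while a DE3 lysogen such as BL21(DE3) is recommended for protein production. The His tag allows the recombinant protein to be captured by immobilised metal affinity chromatography.

The construct serves as a source of recombinant zebrafish Gcsfb. The associated work examined the two paralogous zebrafish Gcsf cytokines and their roles in haematopoietic development and maintenance, which suggests the purified protein is meant for functional studies of zebrafish blood cell biology.
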