>Addgene plasmid #65613 | pHis-zfCSF3b | depositor partial sequence | sequence record 111333 | insert
GGATCCACTGAACACACTCTGAGAGCCTTGAGTTTGGCCAAGAAGATCCTAAACGACATTCCAGCTGTGC
AGGAGCTCTGCGCACCCAACACTGGTTTGAGTTCCTCCACTGAGGAGTTTTTATCCAGTGAGTTCCAGAT
CCCGACGTTGCCGCTGCTCAAATCTGAGGATTTAACACTGGAGGAGCGTGTGCAGCGGATGCTCATCGGT
CTGGAGCTTCATCACAGAGTCCTGCTGAAGCTGCTGGAGCCCTGCCGCCCAGAGAACCTACTGAACGACC
TCGCAGAGCTGCGCACGCTGCTCCTCCTCCAGGTGCCCTCTGCTGGTCCTCAGGTGTTGCCGCACACACA
CACTCTCTCGGCTCCACTCAGCCAGTTCAAGCTGCAGGTGCGTGTGCGCGCGACACTCCGGCAGCTGCGC
AGCTTCATGCAGGACGTGTTCCGCAGCCTGCGCTGCATCAGTGTGTCTCAATGCTAACTGGATCC
