>Addgene plasmid #65613 | pHis-zfCSF3b | addgene partial sequence | sequence record 122545 | T7 5'-TAATACGACTCACTATAGGG-3'
GTTTAACTTTAAGAAGGAGATATACATATGGCTAGCCACCATCACCATCACCATGGTGGATCCACTGAAC
ACACTCTGAGAGCCTTGAGTTTGGCCAAGAAGATCCTAAACGACATTCCAGCTGTGCAGGAGCTCTGCGC
ACCCAACACTGGTTTGAGTTCCTCCACTGAGGAGTTTTTATCCAGTGAGTTCCAGATCCCGACGTTGCCG
CTGCTCAAATCTGAGGATTTAACACTGGAGGAGCGTGTGCAGCGGATGCTCATCGGTCTGGAGCTTCATC
ACAGAGTCCTGCTGAAGCTGCTGGAGCCCTGCCGCCCAGAGAACCTACTGAACGACCTCGCAGAGCTGCG
CACGCTGCTCCTCCTCCAGGTGCCCTCTGCTGGTCCTCAGGTGTTGCCGCACACACACACTCTCTCGGCT
CCACTCAGCCAGTTCAAGCTGCAGGTGCGTGTGCGCGCGACACTCCGGCAGCTGCGCAGCTTCATGCAGG
ACGTGTTCCGCAGCCTGCGCTGCATCAGTGTGTCTCAATGCTAACTGGATCCACAGGACGGGTGTGGTCG
CCATGATCGCGTAGTCGATAGTGGCTCCAAGTAGCGAAGCGAGCAGGACTGG
