>Addgene plasmid #65613 | pHis-zfCSF3b | addgene partial sequence | sequence record 122546 | pBRrevBam 5'-GGTGATGTCGGCGATATAGG-3'
GTGATGCCGGCCACGATGCGTCCGGCGTAGAGGATCGAGATCTCGATCCCGCGAAATTAATACGACTCAC
TATAGGGAGACCACAACGGTTTCCCTCTAGAAATAATTTTGTTTAACTTTAAGAAGGAGATATACATATG
GCTAGCCACCATCACCATCACCATGGTGGATCCACTGAACACACTCTGAGAGCCTTGAGTTTGGCCAAGA
AGATCCTAAACGACATTCCAGCTGTGCAGGAGCTCTGCGCACCCAACACTGGTTTGAGTTCCTCCACTGA
GGAGTTTTTATCCAGTGAGTTCCAGATCCCGACGTTGCCGCTGCTCAAATCTGAGGATTTAACACTGGAG
GAGCGTGTGCAGCGGATGCTCATCGGTCTGGAGCTTCATCACAGAGTCCTGCTGAAGCTGCTGGAGCCCT
GCCGCCCAGAGAACCTACTGAACGACCTCGCAGAGCTGCGCACGCTGCTCCTCCTCCAGGTGCCCTCTGC
TGGTCCTCAGGTGTTGCCGCACACACACACTCTCTCGGCTCCACTCAGCCAGTTCAAGCTGCAGGTGCGT
GTGCGCGCGACACTCCGGCAGCTGCGCAGCTTCATGCAGGACGTGTTCCGCAGCCTGCGCTGCATCAGTG
TGTCTCAATGCTAACTGGATCCACAGGACGGGTGTGGTCGCCATGATCGCGTAGTCGATAGTGGCTCCAA
GTAGCGAAGCGAGCAGGACTGGGGCGGAGGCCAAAACGGTCGGA
